>Addgene plasmid #153856 | pGBW-m4046162 | addgene full sequence | sequence record 307253 | Ginkgo NGS Result
GCGGCCGCTTGCTATATTGAAGTACGGATTAGAAGCCGCCGAGCGGGCGACAGCCCTCCGACGGAAGACT
CTCCTCCGTGCGTCCTCGTCTTCACCGGTCGCGTTCCTGAAACGCAGATGTGCCTCGCGCCGCACTGCTC
CGAACAATAAAGATTCTACAATACTAGCTTTTATGGTTATGAAGAGGAAAAATTGGCAGTAACCTGGCCC
CACAAACCTTCAAATTAACGAATCAAATTAACAACCATAGGATGATAATGCGATTAGTTTTTTAGCCTTA
TTTCTGGGGTAATTAATCAGCGAAGCGATGATTTTTGATCTATTAACAGATATATAAATGGAAAAGCTGC
ATAACCACTTTAACTAATACTTTCAACATTTTCAGTTTGTATTACTTCTTATTCAAATGTCATAAAAGTA
TCAACAAAAAATTGTTAATATACCTCTATACTTTAACGTCAAGGAGAAAAAACTATAATGGAAAATGTAA
CAGGACTCTTTAAAGATTGTAGTAAGGTAATCACTGGGTTACATCCTACACAGGCACCTACACACCTCAG
TGTTGACACTAAATTCAAAACTGAAGGTTTATGTGTTGACATACCTGGCATACCTAAGGACATGACCTAT
AGAAGACTCATCTCTATGATGGGTTTTAAAATGAATTATCAAGTTAATGGTTACCCTAACATGTTTATCA
CCCGCGAAGAAGCTATAAGACATGTACGTGCATGGATTGGCTTCGATGTCGAGGGGTGTCATGCTACTAG
AGAAGCTGTTGGTACCAATTTACCTTTACAGCTAGGTTTTTCTACAGGTGTTAACCTAGTTGCTGTACCT
ACAGGTTATGTTGATACACCTAATAATACAGATTTTTCCAGAGTTAGTGCTAAACCACCGCCTGGAGATC
AATTTAAACACCTCATACCACTTATGTACAAAGGACTTCCTTGGAATGTAGTGCGTATAAAGATTGTACA
AATGTTAAGTGACACACTTAAAAATCTCTCTGACAGAGTCGTATTTGTCTTATGGGCACATGGCTTTGAG
TTGACATCTATGAAGTATTTTGTGAAAATAGGACCTGAGCGCACCTGTTGTCTATGTGATAGACGTGCCA
CATGCTTTTCCACTGCTTCAGACACTTATGCCTGTTGGCATCATTCTATTGGATTTGATTACGTCTATAA
TCCGTTTATGATTGATGTTCAACAATGGGGTTTTACAGGTAACCTACAAAGCAACCATGATCTGTATTGT
CAAGTCCATGGTAATGCACATGTAGCTAGTTGTGATGCAATCATGACTAGGTGTCTAGCTGTCCACGAGT
GCTTTGTTAAGCGTGTTGACTGGACTATTGAATATCCTATAATTGGTGATGAACTGAAGATTAATGCGGC
TTGTAGAAAGGTTCAACACATGGTTGTTAAAGCTGCATTATTAGCAGACAAATTCCCAGTTCTTCACGAC
ATTGGTAACCCTAAAGCTATTAAGTGTGTACCTCAAGCTGATGTAGAATGGAAGTTCTATGATGCACAGC
CTTGTAGTGACAAAGCTTATAAAATAGAAGAATTATTCTATTCTTATGCCACACATTCTGACAAATTCAC
AGATGGTGTATGCCTATTTTGGAATTGCAATGTCGATAGATATCCTGCTAATTCCATTGTTTGTAGATTT
GACACTAGAGTGCTATCTAACCTTAACTTGCCTGGTTGTGATGGTGGCAGTTTGTATGTAAATAAACATG
CATTCCACACACCAGCTTTTGATAAAAGTGCTTTTGTTAATTTAAAACAATTACCATTTTTCTATTACTC
TGACAGTCCATGTGAGTCTCATGGAAAACAAGTAGTGTCAGATATAGATTATGTACCACTAAAGTCTGCT
ACGTGTATAACACGTTGCAATTTAGGTGGTGCTGTCTGTAGACATCATGCTAATGAGTACAGATTGTATC
TCGATGCTTATAACATGATGATCTCAGCTGGCTTTAGCTTGTGGGTTTACAAACAATTTGATACTTATAA
CCTCTGGAACACTTTTACAAGACTTCTCGTGCCGAGAGGTTCTTGGAGCCATCCGCAGTTTGAAAAATAA
ACAGGCCCCTTTTCCTTTGTCGATATCATGTAATTAGTTATGTCACGCTTACATTCACGCCCTCCTCCCA
CATCCGCTCTAACCGAAAAGGAAGGAGTTAGACAACCTGAAGTCTAGGTCCCTATTTATTTTTTTTAATA
GTTATGTTAGTATTAAGAACGTTATTTATATTTCAAATTTTTCTTTTTTTTCTGTACAAAGCGGCCGCCG
AACCACTAGTGCACTGCAGTACACGGTTTCCTTGAAATTTTTTTGATTCGGTAATCTCCGAACAGAAGGA
AGAACGAAGGAAGGAGCACAGACTTAGATTGGTATATATACGCATATGTAGTGTTGAAGAAACATGAAAT
TGCCCAGTATTCTTAACCCAACTGCACAGAACAAAAACGTGCAGGAAACGAAGATAAATCATGTCGAAAG
CTACATATAAGGAACGTGCTGCTACTCATCCTAGTCCTGTTGCTGCCAAGCTATTTAATATCATGCACGA
AAAGCAAACAAACTTGTGTGCTTCATTGGATGTTCGTACCACCAAGGAATTACTGGAGTTAGTTGAAGCA
TTAGGTCCCAAAATTTGTTTACTAAAAACACATGTGGATATCTTGACTGATTTTTCCATGGAGGGCACAG
TTAAGCCGCTAAAGGCATTATCCGCCAAGTACAATTTTTTACTCTTCGAGGACAGAAAATTTGCTGACAT
TGGTAATACAGTCAAATTGCAGTACTCTGCGGGTGTATACAGAATAGCAGAATGGGCAGACATTACGAAT
GCACACGGTGTGGTGGGCCCAGGTATTGTTAGCGGTTTGAAGCAGGCGGCAGAAGAAGTAACAAAGGAAC
CTAGAGGCCTTTTGATGTTAGCAGAATTGTCATGCAAGGGCTCCCTATCTACTGGAGAATATACTAAGGG
TACTGTTGACATTGCGAAGAGCGACAAAGATTTTGTTATCGGCTTTATTGCTCAAAGAGACATGGGTGGA
AGAGATGAAGGTTACGATTGGTTGATTATGACACCCGGTGTGGGTTTAGATGACAAGGGAGATGCATTGG
GTCAACAGTATAGAACCGTGGATGATGTGGTTTCTACAGGATCTGACATTATTATTGTTGGAAGAGGACT
ATTTGCAAAGGGAAGGGATGCTAAGGTAGAGGGTGAACGTTACAGAAAAGCAGGCTGGGAAGCATATTTG
AGAAGATGCGGCCAGCAAAACTAAAAAACTGTATTATAAGTAAATGCATGTATACTAAACTCACAAATTA
GAGCTTCAATTTAATTATATCAGTTATTACCCGAGTAACGAAGCATCTGTGCTTCATTTTGTAGAACAAA
AATGCAACGCGAGAGCGCTAATTTTTCAAACAAAGAATCTGAGCTGCATTTTTACAGAACAGAAATGCAA
CGCGAAAGCGCTATTTTACCAACGAAGAATCTGTGCTTCATTTTTGTAAAACAAAAATGCAACGCGAGAG
CGCTAATTTTTCAAACAAAGAATCTGAGCTGCATTTTTACAGAACAGAAATGCAACGCGAGAGCGCTATT
TTACCAACAAAGAATCTATACTTCTTTTTTGTTCTACAAAAATGCATCCCGAGAGCGCTATTTTTCTAAC
AAAGCATCTTAGATTACTTTTTTTCTCCTTTGTGCGCTCTATAATGCAGTCTCTTGATAACTTTTTGCAC
TGTAGGTCCGTTAAGGTTAGAAGAAGGCTACTTTGGTGTCTATTTTCTCTTCCATAAAAAAAGCCTGACT
CCACTTCCCGCGTTTACTGATTACTAGCGAAGCTGCGGGTGCATTTTTTCAAGATAAAGGCATCCCCGAT
TATATTCTATACCGATGTGGATTGCGCATACTTTGTGAACAGAAAGTGATAGCGTTGATGATTCTTCATT
GGTCAGAAAATTATGAACGGTTTCTTCTATTTTGTCTCTATATACTACGTATAGGAAATGTTTACATTTT
CGTATTGTTTTCGATTCACTCTATGAATAGTTCTTACTACAATTTTTTTGTCTAAAGAGTAATACTAGAG
ATAAACATAAAAAATGTAGAGGTCGAGTTTAGATGCAAGTTCAAGGAGCGAAAGGTGGATGGGTAGGTTA
TATAGGGATATAGCACAGAGATATATAGCAAAGAGATACTTTTGAGCAATGTTTGTGGAAGCGGTATTCG
CAATATTTTAGTAGCTCGTTACAGTCCGGTGCGTTTTTGGTTTTTTGAAAGTGCGTCATCAGAGCGCTTT
TGGTTTTCAAAAGCGCTCTGAAGTTCCTATACTTTCTAGCTAGAGAATAGGAACTTCCCGAGCGGCCGCG
TGTTACAAGCTTGACTCCAGCGTAACTGGACTGCAATCAACTCACTGGCTCACCTTCACGGGTGGGCCTT
TCTTCGGTAGAAAATCAAAGGATCTTCTTGAGATCCTTTTTTTCTGCGCGTAATCTGCTGCTTGCAAACA
AAAAAACCACCGCTACCAGCGGTGGTTTGTTTGCCGGATCAAGAGCTACCAACTCTTTTTCCGAGGTAAC
TGGCTTCAGCAGAGCGCAGATACCAAATACTGTTCTTCTAGTGTAGCCGTAGTTAGGCCACCACTTCAAG
AACTCTGTAGCACCGCCTACATACCTCGCTCTGCTAATCCTGTTACCAGTGGCTGCTGCCAGTGGCGATA
AGTCGTGTCTTACCGGGTTGGACTCAAGACGATAGTTACCGGATAAGGCGCAGCGGTCGGGCTGAACGGG
GGGTTCGTGCACACAGCCCAGCTTGGAGCGAACGACCTACACCGAACTGAGATACCTACAGCGTGAGCTA
TGAGAAAGCGCCACGCTTCCCGAAGGGAGAAAGGCGGACAGGTATCCGGTAAGCGGCAGGGTCGGAACAG
GAGAGCGCACGAGGGAGCTTCCAGGGGTAAACGCCTGGTATCTTTATAGTCCTGTCGGGTTTCGCCACCT
CTGACTTGAGCATCGATTTTTGTGATGCTCGTCAGGGGGGCGGAGCCTATGGAAAAACGCCAGCAACGCA
GAAAGGCCCACCCGAAGGTGAGCCAGGTGATTACATTTGGGCCCTCATCAGAGGTTTTCACCGTCATCAC
CGAAACGCGCGAGGCAGCTGCGGTAAAGCTCATCAGCGTGGTCGTGAAGCGATTCACAGATGTCTGCCTG
TTCATCCGCGTCCAGCTCGTTGAGTTTCTCCAGAAGCGTTAATGTCTGGCTTCTGATAAAGCGGGCCATG
TTAAGGGCGGTTTTTTCCTGTTTGGTCACTTACCAATGCTTAATCAGTGAGGCACCTATCTCAGCGATCT
GTCTATTTCGTTCATCCATAGTTGCCTGACTCCCCGTCGTGTAGATAACTACGATGCGGGAGGGCTTACC
ATCTGGCCCCAGTGCTGCAATGATACCGCGAGACCCACGCTCACCGGCTCCAGATTTATCAGCAATAAAC
CAGCCAGCCGGGAGGGCCGAGCGCAGAAGTGATCCTGCAACTTTATCCGCCTCCATCCAGTCTATTAATT
GTTGCCGGGAAGCTAGAGTAAGTAGTTCGCCAGTTAATAGTTTGCGCAACGTTGTTGCCATTGCTACAGG
CATCGTGGTGTCACGCTCGTCGTTTGGTATGGCTTCATTCAGCTCCGGTTCCCAACGATCAAGGCGAGTT
ACATGATCCCCCATGTTGTGCAAAAAAGCGGTTAGCTCCTTCGGTCCTCCGATCGTTGCCAGAAGTAAGT
TGGCCGCAGTGTTATCACTCATGGTTATGGCAGCACTGCATAATTCTCTTACTGTCATGCCATCCGTGAG
ATGCTTTTCTGTGACTGGTGAGTACTCAACCAAGTCATTCTGAGAATAGTGTATGCGGCGACCGAGTTGC
TCTTGCCCGGCGTCAATACGGGATAATACCGCGCCACATAGCAGAACTTTAAAAGTGCTCATCATTGGAA
AACGTTCTTCGGGGCGTAAACTCTCAAGGATCTTACCGCTGTTGAGATCCAGTTCGATGTAACCCACTCG
TGCACCCAACTGATCTTCAGCATCTTTTACTTTCACCAGCGTTTCTGGGTGAGCAAAAACAGGAAGGCAA
AATGCCGCAAAAAAGGGAATAAGGGCGACACGGAAATGTTGAATACTCATTTTAGCTTCCTTAGCTCCTG
AAAATCTCGATAACTCAAAAAATACGCCCGGTAGTGATCTTATTTCATTATGGTGAAAGTTGGAACCTCT
TACGTGCCGATCAAGTCAAAAGCCTCCGGTCGGAGGCTTTTGACTTTCTGCTATGGAGGTCAGGTATGAT
TTAAATGGTCAGTTAGA
Features (pLannotate 1.2.2; 13 found; start..end, strand, type, name):
     25..466     +  promoter       GAL1 promoter: S. cerevisiae GAL1; inducible promoter, regulated by Gal4
    481..2055    +  CDS            rep (fragment): R1AB_SARS2 - Experimental evidence at protein level: Swiss-Prot protein existence level 1. [2'-O-methyltransferase]: Methyltransferase that mediates mRNA cap 2'-O-ribose methylation to the 5'-cap structure of viral mRNAs. N7-methyl guanosine cap is a prerequisite for binding of nsp16. Therefore plays an essential role in viral mRNAs cap methylation which is essential to evade immune system. From Severe acute respiratory syndrome coronavirus 2 (2019-nCoV) (SARS-CoV-2).
   2126..2298    +  terminator     CYC1 terminator (fragment): S. cerevisiae CYC1; transcription terminator for CYC1
   2334..2510    +  promoter       URA3 promoter (fragment): S. cerevisiae URA3
   2511..3314    +  CDS            URA3: orotidine-5'-phosphate decarboxylase, required for uracil biosynthesis; S. cerevisiae URA3; yeast auxotrophic marker, counterselectable with 5-fluoroorotic acid (5-FOA)
   3397..4379    -  rep_origin     2μ ori: yeast 2μ plasmid origin of replication
   4457..4486    +  terminator     T3Te terminator: phage T3 early transcription terminator
   4508..5095    +  rep_origin     ori: high-copy-number ColE1/pMB1/pBR322/pUC origin of replication
   5107..5134    -  terminator     T7Te terminator: phage T7 early transcription terminator
   5158..5349    -  CDS            rop: Rop protein, which maintains plasmids at low copy number; rop
   5350..6210    -  CDS            AmpR: β-lactamase; bla; confers resistance to ampicillin, carbenicillin, and related antibiotics
   6211..6313    -  promoter       cat promoter: promoter of the E. coli cat gene encoding chloramphenicol acetyltransferase
   6314..6345    -  terminator     tonB terminator: bidirectional E. coli tonB-P14 transcription terminator
