[The description below was written by a language model from this plasmid's Addgene catalogue record and pLannotate feature annotations shown in this document.]
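Description:
pGBW-m4046162 is an episomal yeast expression plasmid built to produce the SARS-CoV-2 3'-to-5' exonuclease, a mature product of the viral ORF1ab polyprotein. It is an E. coli–yeast shuttle vector. In bacteria it replicates from a high-copy ColE1/pUC-type origin and is selected with ampicillin through a β-lactamase gene that the annotation places downstream of a cat promoter. Short phage and bacterial terminators (T3Te, T7Te, tonB) flank the bacterial modules to insulate them from read-through transcription. A rop coding sequence is also annotated next to AmpR, although the catalogue lists the plasmid as high copy. In Saccharomyces cerevisiae the 2μ origin supports multicopy maintenance, and the URA3 marker allows selection in ura3 auxotrophs on medium lacking uracil, with counterselection possible using 5-FOA.

The wild-type coding sequence of about 1.6 kb was made by gene synthesis. It lies between the galactose-inducible, Gal4-regulated GAL1 promoter and a CYC1 terminator, so expression can be held off and then switched on by changing the carbon source. The automated annotation recognises this open reading frame only as a fragment of the SARS-CoV-2 replicase polyprotein. The functional text attached to that hit describes the 2'-O-methyltransferase, which reflects the generic polyprotein entry rather than the catalogued insert. According to the record, the backbone supplies a C-terminal StrepII tag preceded by a thrombin cleavage site. This would permit affinity purification and subsequent tag removal, though these elements are not separately annotated in the feature table. The plasmid is suited to inducible production of the viral exonuclease in yeast for purification and biochemical or structural study.
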