Addgene plasmid #153856: pGBW-m4046162
Purpose: Yeast expression plasmid for SARS-CoV-2 3'-to-5' exonuclease
Depositing lab: Ginkgo Bioworks & Benjie Chen. Depositing organization: Ginkgo Bioworks.
Backbone
  Vector backbone: AmpR; 2u URA3
  Backbone size w/o insert (bp): 4078
  Vector type: Yeast Expression
  Selectable markers: URA3
Growth in bacteria
  Bacterial resistance: Ampicillin, 100 μg/mL
  Growth temperature: 37°C
  Growth strain: DH5alpha
  Copy number: High Copy
Gene/Insert
  Gene/Insert name: SARS-CoV-2 3'-to-5' exonuclease
  Species: Severe acute respiratory syndrome coronavirus 2
  Insert size (bp): 1574
  Mutation: wt
  Entrez Gene: ORF1ab (a.k.a. GU280_gp01)
  Promoter: pGAL1
  Tag / fusion protein: Cleavable thrombin;StrepII (C terminal on backbone)
  Cloning method: Unknown
Resource information
  A portion of this plasmid was derived from a plasmid made by: GinkgoBioworks
Depositor comments: NCBI reference sequence: 43740578. Created by gene synthesis with Not1 site.
How to cite: pGBW-m4046162 was a gift from Ginkgo Bioworks & Benjie Chen (Addgene plasmid # 153856 ; http://n2t.net/addgene:153856 ; RRID:Addgene_153856)
